Addgene plasmid #243841: pBSKa2_FRTcamFRT
Purpose: GoldenBraid2.0 Flp recombinase excisable antibiotic resistance cassette in the grammar of an assembled transcription unit. May be omega-assembled with another transcription unit.
Depositing lab: Christophe Herman. Depositing organization: Baylor College of Medicine. Publication: GoldenBraid2.0 E. coli: a comprehensive and characterized toolkit for enterics. Cooke MB, Welch KT, Ramirez LD, Wen AX, Marciano DC, Herman C. Synth Biol (Oxf). 2025 Aug 14;10(1):ysaf015. doi: 10.1093/synbio/ysaf015. eCollection 2025. PubMed 40927394.
Backbone
  Vector backbone: pBSK
  Vector type: Bacterial Expression
Growth in bacteria
  Bacterial resistance: Kanamycin, 50 μg/mL
  Growth temperature: 37°C
  Growth strain: DH5alpha
  Copy number: High Copy
Gene/Insert
  Gene/Insert name: cat
  Species: Synthetic
  Insert size (bp): 929
  Cloning method: Golden Gate
Terms and licenses: Academic/Nonprofit Terms; Industry Terms: Not Available to Industry
How to cite: pBSKa2_FRTcamFRT was a gift from Christophe Herman (Addgene plasmid # 243841 ; http://n2t.net/addgene:243841 ; RRID:Addgene_243841)
