[The description below was written by a language model from this plasmid's Addgene catalogue record and pLannotate feature annotations shown in this document.]
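Description:
pBSKa2_FRTcamFRT is a small (about 3.3 kb) bacterial plasmid built on a pBSK backbone as part of a GoldenBraid2.0 toolkit adapted for E. coli and other enteric bacteria. It replicates at high copy from a ColE1/pUC-type origin and is selected with kanamycin. The annotated aminoglycoside phosphotransferase (aph(3')-Ia) coding sequence, flagged as a fragment by the annotation software, lies downstream of a sequence annotated as a cat promoter. The backbone also carries an f1 bacteriophage origin, which allows single-stranded DNA production in the presence of helper phage, and a short tet promoter fragment that appears to be a backbone remnant.

The payload is a synthetic cassette of roughly 930 bp, introduced by Golden Gate cloning. It consists of the cat gene, encoding chloramphenicol acetyltransferase, driven by its own cat promoter and flanked on either side by FRT sites, one annotated as a minimal FRT and the other as a full-length site. Both are annotated on the same strand, so Flp recombinase from the yeast 2μ plasmid can excise the intervening chloramphenicol marker and leave a single FRT scar.

According to the record, the cassette is formatted in the GoldenBraid grammar of an already assembled transcription unit. It can therefore be combined with a second transcription unit in an omega-level assembly. This pairs a gene of interest with a selectable marker that can be removed once it is no longer needed. The record does not describe the Type IIS sites or overhangs involved, and they are not annotated in the feature table.
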