Features (pLannotate 1.2.2; 9 found; start..end, strand, type, name):
     44..77      +  protein_bind   FRT (minimal): supports FLP-mediated excision but not integration (Turan and Bode, 2011) FLP recombinase from the Saccharomyces cerevisiae 2μ plasmid
     99..201     +  promoter       cat promoter: promoter of the E. coli cat gene encoding chloramphenicol acetyltransferase
    202..858     +  CDS            cat: CAT_ECOLX - Experimental evidence at protein level: Swiss-Prot protein existence level 1. This enzyme is an effector of chloramphenicol resistance in bacteria. From Escherichia coli. This protein is used as a marker in many commonly used cloning vectors, such as pACYC184.
    874..921     +  protein_bind   FRT: FLP-mediated recombination occurs in the 8-bp core sequence TCTAGAAA (Turan and Bode, 2011). FLP recombinase from the Saccharomyces cerevisiae 2μ plasmid
   1060..1648    -  rep_origin     ori: high-copy-number ColE1/pMB1/pBR322/pUC origin of replication
   1763..1865    +  promoter       cat promoter: promoter of the E. coli cat gene encoding chloramphenicol acetyltransferase
   1866..2679    +  CDS            KanR (fragment): aminoglycoside phosphotransferase; aph(3')-Ia; confers resistance to kanamycin in bacteria or G418 (Geneticin®) in eukaryotes
   2767..2784    -  promoter       tet promoter (fragment): E. coli promoter for tetracycline efflux protein gene
   2795..3250    +  rep_origin     f1 ori (sequence partly withheld): f1 bacteriophage origin of replication; arrow indicates direction of (+) strand synthesis
>Addgene plasmid #243841 | pBSKa2_FRTcamFRT | addgene full sequence | sequence record 492176 | Addgene NGS Result
CGTCTCAGTCAGGAGATTCCGGGGATCCGTCGACCTGCAGTTCGAAGTTCCTATTCTCTAGAAAGTATAG
GAACTTCAGAGCGCTTTTGAAGCTCACGTGATCGGCACGTAAGAGGTTCCAACTTTCACCATAATGAAAT
AAGATCACTACCGGGCGTATTTTTTGAGTTATCGAGATTTTCAGGAGCTAAGGAAGCTAAAATGGAGAAA
AAAATCACTGGATATACCACCGTTGATATATCCCAATGGCATCGTAAAGAACATTTTGAGGCATTTCAGT
CAGTTGCTCAATGTACCTATAACCAGACCGTTCAGCTGGATATTACGGCCTTTTTAAAGACCGTAAAGAA
AAATAAGCACAAGTTTTATCCGGCCTTTATTCACATTCTTGCCCGCCTGATGAATGCTCATCCGGAATTC
CGTATGGCAATGAAAGACGGTGAGCTGGTGATATGGGATAGTGTTCACCCTTGTTACACCGTTTTCCATG
AGCAAACTGAAACGTTTTCATCGCTCTGGAGTGAATACCACGACGATTTCCGGCAGTTTCTACACATATA
TTCGCAAGATGTGGCGTGTTACGGTGAAAACCTGGCCTATTTCCCTAAAGGGTTTATTGAGAATATGTTT
TTCGTGTCAGCCAATCCCTGGGTGAGTTTCACCAGTTTTGATTTAAACGTGGCCAATATGGACAACTTCT
TCGCCCCCGTTTTCACCATGGGCAAATATTATACGCAAGGCGACAAGGTGCTGATGCCGCTGGCGATTCA
GGTTCATCATGCCGTTTGTGATGGCTTCCATGTCGGCAGAATGCTTAATGAATTACAACAGTACTGCGAT
GAGTGGCAGGGCGGGGCGTAATAAGGGGATCTTGAAGTTCCTATTCCGAAGTTCCTATTCTCTAGAAAGT
ATAGGAACTTCGAAGCAGCTCCAGCCTACACGCTTGAGACGAAGCTTGACACGGTTATCCACAGAATCAG
GGGATAACGCAGGAAAGAACATGTGAGCAAAAGGCCAGCAAAAGGCCAGGAACCGTAAAAAGGCCGCGTT
GCTGGCGTTTTTCCATAGGCTCCGCCCCCCTGACGAGCATCACAAAAATCGACGCTCAAGTCAGAGGTGG
CGAAACCCGACAGGACTATAAAGATACCAGGCGTTTCCCCCTGGAAGCTCCCTCGTGCGCTCTCCTGTTC
CGACCCTGCCGCTTACCGGATACCTGTCCGCCTTTCTCCCTTCGGGAAGCGTGGCGCTTTCTCATAGCTC
ACGCTGTAGGTATCTCAGTTCGGTGTAGGTCGTTCGCTCCAAGCTGGGCTGTGTGCACGAACCCCCCGTT
CAGCCCGACCGCTGCGCCTTATCCGGTAACTATCGTCTTGAGTCCAACCCGGTAAGACACGACTTATCGC
CACTGGCAGCAGCCACTGGTAACAGGATTAGCAGAGCGAGGTATGTAGGCGGTGCTACAGAGTTCTTGAA
GTGGTGGCCTAACTACGGCTACACTAGAAGAACAGTATTTGGTATCTGCGCTCTGCTGAAGCCAGTTACC
TTCGGAAAAAGAGTTGGTAGCTCTTGATCCGGCAAACAAACCACCGCTGGTAGCGGTGGTTTTTTTGTTT
GCAAGCAGCAGATTACGCGCAGAAAAAAAGGATCTCAAGAAGATCCTTTGATCTTTTCTACGGGGTCTGA
CGCTCAGTGGAACGAAAACTCACGTTAAGGGATTTTGGTCATGAGATTATCAAAAAGGATCTTCACCTAG
ATCCTTTTGTGATGATCGGCACGTAAGAGGTTCCAACTTTCACCATAATGAAATAAGATCACTACCGGGC
GTATTTTTTGAGTTATCGAGATTTTCAGGAGCTAAGGAAGCTAAAATGAGCCATATTCAACGGGAAACGT
CTTGCTCAAGGCCGCGATTAAATTCCAACATGGATGCTGATTTATATGGGTATAAATGGGCTCGCGATAA
TGTCGGGCAATCAGGTGCGACAATCTACCGATTGTATGGGAAGCCCGATGCGCCAGAGTTGTTTCTGAAA
CATGGCAAAGGTAGCGTTGCCAATGATGTTACAGATGAGATGGTCAGACTAAACTGGCTGACGGAATTTA
TGCCTCTTCCGACCATCAAGCATTTTATCCGTACTCCTGATGATGCATGGTTACTCACCACTGCGATCCC
AGGGAAAACAGCATTCCAGGTATTAGAAGAATATCCTGATTCAGGTGAAAATATTGTTGATGCGCTGGCA
GTGTTCCTGCGCCGGTTGCATTCGATTCCTGTTTGTAATTGTCCTTTTAACAGCGATCGCGTATTTCGAC
TCGCTCAGGCGCAATCACGAATGAATAACGGTTTGGTTGATGCGAGTGATTTTGATGACGAGCGTAATGG
CTGGCCTGTTGAACAAGTCTGGAAAGAAATGCATAAACTTTTGCCATTCTCACCGGATTCAGTAGTCACT
CATGGTGATTTCTCACTTGATAACCTTATTTTTGACGAGGGGAAATTAATAGGTTGTATTGATGTTGGAC
GAGTCGGAATCGCAGACCGATACCAGGATCTTGCCATCCTATGGAACTGCCTCGGTGAGTTTTCTCCTTC
ATTACAGAAACGGCTTTTTCAAAAATATGGTATTGATAATCCTGATATGAATAAATTGCAGTTTCATTTG
ATGCTCGATGAGTTTTTCTGATTTTTTTTAAGGCAGTTATTGGTGCCCTTAAACGCCTGGTTGCTACGCC
TGAATAAGTGATAATAAGCGGATGAATGGCAGAAATTCGATGATAAGCTGTCAAACATGATGT
[125 nt withheld, positions 2794-2918]
C
[91 nt withheld, positions 2920-3010]
AGGGTGATGGTTCACGTAGTGGGCCAGCGCCCTGATAGACGGTTTTTCGCCCTTTGACGTTGGAGTCCAC
GTTCTTT
[37 nt withheld, positions 3088-3124]
ACCCTATCTCGGTCTATTCTTTTGATTTATAAGGGATTTTGCCGATTTCGGCCTATTGGTTAAAAAATGA
GCTGATTTAACAAAAATTTAACGCGAATTTTAACAAAATATTAACGCTTACAATTTTAACAAGCTT
